Addgene plasmid #67696: pME-Fv2E-flt4um200-ns
Purpose: middle entry plasmid with dimerizable extracellular domain fused to um200 mutant Danio Flt4 cytoplasmic domain
Depositing lab: Nathan Lawson. Depositing organization: University of Massachusetts, Worcester. Publication: Vegfc acts through ERK to induce sprouting and differentiation of trunk lymphatic progenitors. Shin M, Male I, Beane TJ, Villefranc JA, Kok FO, Zhu LJ, Lawson ND. Development. 2016 Oct 15;143(20):3785-3795. Epub 2016 Sep 12. 10.1242/dev.137901 PubMed 27621059.
Backbone
  Vector backbone: pDONR221
Growth in bacteria
  Bacterial resistance: Kanamycin, 50 μg/mL
  Growth temperature: 37°C
  Growth strain: Top10
  Copy number: High Copy
Gene/Insert
  Gene/Insert name: Fv2E-flt4um200
  Mutation: um200, no stop codon; N1056S
  Tag / fusion protein: HA (C terminal on insert)
  Cloning method: Gateway Cloning
  Sequencing primers: 5′ M13F; 3′ M13R
Terms and licenses: Academic/Nonprofit Terms; Industry Terms: Not Available to Industry
Depositor comments: The N1056S mutation in flt4 does not affect protein function.
How to cite: pME-Fv2E-flt4um200-ns was a gift from Nathan Lawson (Addgene plasmid # 67696 ; http://n2t.net/addgene:67696 ; RRID:Addgene_67696)
