[The description below was written by a language model from this plasmid's Addgene catalogue record and pLannotate feature annotations shown in this document.]
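Description:
pME-Fv2E-flt4um200-ns is a Gateway middle entry clone built in the pDONR221 backbone, intended as a modular component for multisite LR recombination rather than as an expression vector in its own right. It is maintained in E. coli at high copy from a ColE1/pUC-type origin and selected with kanamycin through an aminoglycoside phosphotransferase gene. rrnB T1 and T2 terminators sit upstream of the cassette to insulate it from read-through transcription. A T7 promoter lies just outside attL2, and the M13 sequencing primer sites flank the insert. The plasmid carries no eukaryotic promoter, which would be supplied by a 5′ entry clone during assembly.

Between attL1 and attL2 lies a chimeric open reading frame. It begins with a Src-derived N-myristoylation signal for membrane anchoring, followed by two tandem copies of the F36V mutant of FKBP12 (DmrB/Fv). These domains bind synthetic dimerizer ligands that do not bind wild-type FKBP. They are fused to the cytoplasmic domain of zebrafish (Danio) Flt4, the Vegfc receptor Vegfr3; the automated annotation labels this segment by its similarity to human FLT4. The design replaces ligand-driven receptor engagement with chemically induced dimerization of the intracellular kinase portion. Although the catalogue purpose calls the dimerizable module "extracellular", the annotated features indicate a myristoylated, intracellular one.

This version carries the um200 mutation, whose nature the record does not state. It also carries an N1056S change that the depositor notes does not affect protein function. The record lists a C-terminal HA tag, which the feature table does not annotate. The stop codon is omitted ("ns") so that a 3′ entry element can be fused in frame. The associated work concerns Vegfc signalling in zebrafish trunk lymphatic progenitors.
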