Features (pLannotate 1.2.2; 13 found; start..end, strand, type, name):
    121..213     +  CDS            lacI (fragment): lac repressor; lacI; The lac repressor binds to the lac operator to inhibit transcription in E. coli. This inhibition can be relieved by adding lactose or isopropyl-β-D-thiogalactopyranoside (IPTG).
    268..295     -  terminator     rrnB T2 terminator: transcription terminator T2 from the E. coli rrnB gene
    427..470     +  terminator     rrnB T1 terminator: Escherichia coli rrnB; transcription terminator T1 from the E. coli rrnB gene
    517..553     -  CDS            lacZα (fragment): LacZα fragment of β-galactosidase; lacZ fragment
    569..668     +  protein_bind   attL1: mutant version of attL; recombination site for the Gateway® LR reaction LR Clonase™
    674..715     +  CDS            myr: N-myristoylation signal from Src kinase (Pellman et al., 1985; Kaplan et al., 1988)
    722..1042    +  CDS            DmrB: F36V mutant of FK506-binding protein FKBP12 binds synthetic ligands that do not bind wild-type FKBP
   1049..1369    +  CDS            DmrB: F36V mutant of FK506-binding protein FKBP12 binds synthetic ligands that do not bind wild-type FKBP
   1379..2911    +  CDS            FLT4 (fragment): VGFR3_HUMAN - Also known as VEGFR3. Experimental evidence at protein level: Swiss-Prot protein existence level 1. Tyrosine-protein kinase that acts as a cell-surface receptor for VEGFC and VEGFD, and plays an essential role in adult lymphangiogenesis and in the development of the vascular network and the cardiovascular system during embryonic development. Promotes proliferation, survival and migration of endothelial cells, and regulates angiogenic sprouting. Signaling by activated FLT4 leads to enhanced production of VEGFC, and to a lesser degree VEGFA, thereby creating a positive feedback loo
   2955..3054    -  protein_bind   attL2: mutant version of attL; recombination site for the Gateway® LR reaction LR Clonase™
   3072..3090    -  promoter       T7 promoter: promoter for bacteriophage T7 RNA polymerase
   3224..4033    +  CDS            KanR: aminoglycoside phosphotransferase; aph(3')-Ia; confers resistance to kanamycin in bacteria or G418 (Geneticin®) in eukaryotes
   4180..4768    +  rep_origin     ori: high-copy-number ColE1/pMB1/pBR322/pUC origin of replication
>Addgene plasmid #67696 | pME-Fv2E-flt4um200-ns | depositor full sequence | sequence record 121121 | pME-Fv2E-flt4um200-ns sequence 4830 bps
CTTTCCTGCGTTATCCCCTGATTCTGTGGATAACCGTATTACCGCCTTTGAGTGAGCTGATACCGCTCGC
CGCAGCCGAACGACCGAGCGCAGCGAGTCAGTGAGCGAGGAAGCGGAAGAGCGCCCAATACGCAAACCGC
CTCTCCCCGCGCGTTGGCCGATTCATTAATGCAGCTGGCACGACAGGTTTCCCGACTGGAAAGCGGGCAG
TGAGCGCAACGCAATTAATACGCGTACCGCTAGCCAGGAAGAGTTTGTAGAAACGCAAAAAGGCCATCCG
TCAGGATGGCCTTCTGCTTAGTTTGATGCCTGGCAGTTTATGGCGGGCGTCCTGCCCGCCACCCTCCGGG
CCGTTGCTTCACAACGTTCAAATCCGCTCCCGGCGGATTTGTCCTACTCAGGAGAGCGTTCACCGACAAA
CAACAGATAAAACGAAAGGCCCAGTCTTCCGACTGAGCCTTTCGTTTTATTTGATGCCTGGCAGTTCCCT
ACTCTCGCGTTAACGCTAGCATGGATGTTTTCCCAGTCACGACGTTGTAAAACGACGGCCAGTCTTAAGC
TCGGGCCCCAAATAATGATTTTATTTTGACTGATAGTGACCTGTTCGTTGCAACAAATTGATGAGCAATG
CTTTTTTATAATGCCAACTTTGTACAAAAAAGCAGGCTGGACCATGGGGAGTAGCAAGAGCAAGCCTAAG
GACCCCAGCCAGCGCTCTAGAGGCGTCCAAGTCGAAACCATTAGTCCCGGCGATGGCAGAACATTTCCTA
AAAGGGGACAAACATGTGTCGTCCATTATACAGGCATGTTGGAGGACGGCAAAAAGGTGGACAGTAGTAG
AGATCGCAATAAACCTTTCAAATTCATGTTGGGAAAACAAGAAGTCATTAGGGGATGGGAGGAGGGCGTG
GCTCAAATGTCCGTCGGCCAACGCGCTAAGCTCACCATCAGCCCCGACTACGCATACGGCGCTACCGGAC
ATCCCGGAATTATTCCCCCTCACGCTACCTTGGTGTTTGACGTCGAACTGTTGAAGCTCGAGACTAGAGG
AGTGCAGGTGGAGACTATCTCCCCAGGAGACGGGCGCACCTTCCCCAAGCGCGGCCAGACCTGCGTGGTG
CACTACACCGGGATGCTTGAAGATGGAAAGAAAGTTGATTCCTCCCGGGACAGAAACAAGCCCTTTAAGT
TTATGCTAGGCAAGCAGGAGGTGATCCGAGGCTGGGAAGAAGGGGTTGCCCAGATGAGTGTGGGTCAGAG
AGCCAAACTGACTATATCTCCAGATTATGCCTATGGTGCCACTGGGCACCCAGGCATCATCCCACCACAT
GCCACTCTCGTCTTCGATGTGGAGCTTCTAAAACTGGAAACTAGAGTGAATGTCAAGCGAGTGAACCCAG
CTGATATCAAGACAGGCTATCTGTCCATCATCATGGACCCGGGGGAAGTGCCGCTGGAGGAGCAGTGTGA
ATACCTGCCGTACGACTCCAGCCAGTGGGAGATTTCCAGAGACAGACTGCGCCTCGGGAAGGTGCTCGGC
CATGGAGCTTTCGGGAAGGTGATTGAAGCCTCAATCTTTGGTCATGACAAGAAATCCTCTGCAAACACAG
TGGCTGTCAAGATGTTGAAAGAGGGAGCAACAGCCAGCGAGCACAAAGCCCTGATGTCAGAGCTGAAGAT
CCTCATTCATATTGGAAACCATCTCAATGTTGTCAACCTTCTTGGAGCTTGTACCAAACCTAACGGTCCT
CTCATGGTTATAGTGGAGTATTGTAAATATGGAAATCTGTCCAACTTCCTGCGTGCCAAGAGGGAGTTTT
TTTTACCATACAGGGATCGTTCTCCTAAAACCCAAAGTCAAGTGCGACGGATGATAGAAGCAGGTCAGGC
GAGCCAGAGTGAGCATCAGCCGTCCACTTCCTCCACCAACCCTCCACGTGTTACAGTGGATGATCTCTGG
AAAACTCCACTCACAATAGAGGATCTGATATGCTACAGTTTTCAAGTTGCAAGAGGAATGGAGTTTCTGG
CATCTCGTAAGTGTATTCATCGAGATCTGGCAGCCCGAAACATCCTCCTGTCCGAGAGCAATGTGGTGAA
GATCTGTGACTTTGGTTTAGCACGGGACATCTACAAAGACCCTGACTATGTGCGCAAAGGCAATGCCAGG
CTGCCGCTGAAGTGGATGGCTCCAGAGAGCATCTTTGATAAGGTTTACACCAGTCAGAGTGACGTCTGGT
CTTTTGGAGTTCTGCTCTGGGAGATTTTCTCACTAGGAGCGTCTCCATACCCCGGCATCCAGATTGATGA
AGATTTCTGCAAACGACTCAAAGACGGTACCAGGATGAGAGCACCAGACAATGCGTCCCCTGAAATATAT
GGCATCATGTTGGCCTGCTGGCAGGGCGAGCCCAGGGAGAGACCCACATTTCCAGCTCTGGTGGAGATAC
TTGGAGATCTACTGCAGGAAAACAGTCTACCAGAAATCCCGTTCAATGTGTCTCAGAGCTCAGAGGACGA
TGGCTTCTCACAAGCTTCTTCCAGACCACCATCACAAGAGGAGATCAGATTGGCCTGCACATGTCATTCT
CGAGTGAAGACCTTTGAGGAACTTCCTATGGAAATGACATCACACAAGACACAGCATGACAGTCAGACAG
ACAGTGGGATGGTTTTGGCGTCAGATGAACTGGAGAGGTTTGAACACAAGCACAGAGGAGCCATGTTGAC
AACTGCGACGACGGGCCAAAGCACTGAGCGCCTCATCAGTTGTCCATCGGTGAGCAGCAGCGGCAGCGGT
GGTGGTTTGCTCCGTCCAGTGTTCTTCACTCAACTCTCAGGCCAGACCTTCTACAACAACGAGTACGGTC
ATCTGTCAGAGGAGGGCGTCAGCGACTACTTCTCCTCCTCAGACCCGACTAGTTATCCGTACGACGTACC
AGACTACGCATTAGACCCAGCTTTCTTGTACAAAGTTGGCATTATAAGAAAGCATTGCTTATCAATTTGT
TGCAACGAACAGGTCACTATCAGTCAAAATAAAATCATTATTTGCCATCCAGCTGATATCCCCTATAGTG
AGTCGTATTACATGGTCATAGCTGTTTCCTGGCAGCTCTGGCCCGTGTCTCAAAATCTCTGATGTTACAT
TGCACAAGATAAAATAATATCATCATGAACAATAAAACTGTCTGCTTACATAAACAGTAATACAAGGGGT
GTTATGAGCCATATTCAACGGGAAACGTCGAGGCCGCGATTAAATTCCAACATGGATGCTGATTTATATG
GGTATAAATGGGCTCGCGATAATGTCGGGCAATCAGGTGCGACAATCTATCGCTTGTATGGGAAGCCCGA
TGCGCCAGAGTTGTTTCTGAAACATGGCAAAGGTAGCGTTGCCAATGATGTTACAGATGAGATGGTCAGA
CTAAACTGGCTGACGGAATTTATGCCTCTTCCGACCATCAAGCATTTTATCCGTACTCCTGATGATGCAT
GGTTACTCACCACTGCGATCCCCGGAAAAACAGCATTCCAGGTATTAGAAGAATATCCTGATTCAGGTGA
AAATATTGTTGATGCGCTGGCAGTGTTCCTGCGCCGGTTGCATTCGATTCCTGTTTGTAATTGTCCTTTT
AACAGCGATCGCGTATTTCGTCTCGCTCAGGCGCAATCACGAATGAATAACGGTTTGGTTGATGCGAGTG
ATTTTGATGACGAGCGTAATGGCTGGCCTGTTGAACAAGTCTGGAAAGAAATGCATAAACTTTTGCCATT
CTCACCGGATTCAGTCGTCACTCATGGTGATTTCTCACTTGATAACCTTATTTTTGACGAGGGGAAATTA
ATAGGTTGTATTGATGTTGGACGAGTCGGAATCGCAGACCGATACCAGGATCTTGCCATCCTATGGAACT
GCCTCGGTGAGTTTTCTCCTTCATTACAGAAACGGCTTTTTCAAAAATATGGTATTGATAATCCTGATAT
GAATAAATTGCAGTTTCATTTGATGCTCGATGAGTTTTTCTAATCAGAATTGGTTAATTGGTTGTAACAC
TGGCAGAGCATTACGCTGACTTGACGGGACGGCGCAAGCTCATGACCAAAATCCCTTAACGTGAGTTACG
CGTCGTTCCACTGAGCGTCAGACCCCGTAGAAAAGATCAAAGGATCTTCTTGAGATCCTTTTTTTCTGCG
CGTAATCTGCTGCTTGCAAACAAAAAAACCACCGCTACCAGCGGTGGTTTGTTTGCCGGATCAAGAGCTA
CCAACTCTTTTTCCGAAGGTAACTGGCTTCAGCAGAGCGCAGATACCAAATACTGTTCTTCTAGTGTAGC
CGTAGTTAGGCCACCACTTCAAGAACTCTGTAGCACCGCCTACATACCTCGCTCTGCTAATCCTGTTACC
AGTGGCTGCTGCCAGTGGCGATAAGTCGTGTCTTACCGGGTTGGACTCAAGACGATAGTTACCGGATAAG
GCGCAGCGGTCGGGCTGAACGGGGGGTTCGTGCACACAGCCCAGCTTGGAGCGAACGACCTACACCGAAC
TGAGATACCTACAGCGTGAGCTATGAGAAAGCGCCACGCTTCCCGAAGGGAGAAAGGCGGACAGGTATCC
GGTAAGCGGCAGGGTCGGAACAGGAGAGCGCACGAGGGAGCTTCCAGGGGGAAACGCCTGGTATCTTTAT
AGTCCTGTCGGGTTTCGCCACCTCTGACTTGAGCGTCGATTTTTGTGATGCTCGTCAGGGGGGCGGAGCC
TATGGAAAAACGCCAGCAACGCGGCCTTTTTACGGTTCCTGGCCTTTTGCTGGCCTTTTGCTCACATGTT
