>Addgene plasmid #67696 | pME-Fv2E-flt4um200-ns | addgene partial sequence | sequence record 121124 | M13pUC-Fwd 5'-CCCAGTCACGACGTTGTAAAACG-3'
TCGGGCCCCAAATAATGATTTTATTTTGACTGATAGTGACCTGTTCGTTGCAACAAATTGATGAGCAATG
CTTTTTTATAATGCCAACTTTGTACAAAAAAGCAGGCTGGACCATGGGGAGTAGCAAGAGCAAGCCTAAG
GACCCCAGCCAGCGCTCTAGAGGCGTCCAAGTCGAAACCATTAGTCCCGGCGATGGCAGAACATTTCCTA
AAAGGGGACAAACATGTGTCGTCCATTATACAGGCATGTTGGAGGACGGCAAAAAGGTGGACAGTAGTAG
AGATCGCAATAAACCTTTCAAATTCATGTTGGGAAAACAAGAAGTCATTAGGGGATGGGAGGAGGGCGTG
GCTCAAATGTCCGTCGGCCAACGCGCTAAGCTCACCATCAGCCCCGACTACGCATACGGCGCTACCGGAC
ATCCCGGAATTATTCCCCCTCACGCTACCTTGGTGTTTGACGTCGAACTGTTGAAGCTCGAGACTAGAGG
AGTGCAGGTGGAGACTATCTCCCCAGGAGACGGGCGCACCTTCCCCAAGCGCGGCCAGACCTGCGTGGTG
CACTACACCGGGATGCTTGAAGATGGAAAGAAAGTTGATTCCTCCCGGGACAGAAACAAGCCCTTTAAGT
TTATGCTAGGCAAGCAGGAGGTGATCCGAGGCTGGGAAGAAGGGGTTGCCCAGATGAGTGTGGGTCAGAG
AGCCAAACTGACTATATCTCCAGATTATGCCTATGGTGCCACTGGGCACCCAGGCATCATCCCACCACAT
GCCACTCTCGTCTTCGATGTGGAGCTTCTAAAACTGGAAACTAGAGTGAATGTCAAGCGAGTGAACCCAG
CTGATATCAAGACAGGCTATCTGTCCATCATCATGGACCCGGGGGAAGTGCCGCTGGAGGAGCAGTGTGA
ATACCTGCCGTACGACTCCAGCCAGTGGGAGATTTCCAGAGACAGACTGCGCCTCGGGAAGGTGCTCGGC
CATGGAGCTTTCGGGAAGGTGATTGAAGCCTCAATCTTTGGTCATGACAAGAAATCCTCTGCAAACACAG
TGGCTGTCAAGATGTTGAAAGAGGGAGCAACAGCCAGCGAGCACAAAGCCCTGATGTCAGAGCTGAAGAT
CCTCATTCAT
