>Addgene plasmid #67696 | pME-Fv2E-flt4um200-ns | addgene partial sequence | sequence record 121134 | M13-Rev 5'-CAGGAAACAGCTATGACC-3'
GGGGATATCAGCTGGATGGCAAATAATGATTTTATTTTGACTGATAGTGACCTGTTCGTTGCAACAAATT
GATAAGCAATGCTTTCTTATAATGCCAACTTTGTACAAGAAAGCTGGGTCTAATGCGTAGTCTGGTACGT
CGTACGGATAACTAGTCGGGTCTGAGGAGGAGAAGTAGTCGCTGACGCCCTCCTCTGACAGATGACCGTA
CTCGTTGTTGTAGAAGGTCTGGCCTGAGAGTTGAGTGAAGAACACTGGACGGAGCAAACCACCACCGCTG
CCGCTGCTGCTCACCGATGGACAACTGATGAGGCGCTCAGTGCTTTGGCCCGTCGTCGCAGTTGTCAACA
TGGCTCCTCTGTGCTTGTGTTCAAACCTCTCCAGTTCATCTGACGCCAAAACCATCCCACTGTCTGTCTG
ACTGTCATGCTGTGTCTTGTGTGATGTCATTTCCATAGGAAGTTCCTCAAAGGTCTTCACTCGAGAATGA
CATGTGCAGGCCAATCTGATCTCCTCTTGTGATGGTGGTCTGGAAGAAGCTTGTGAGAAGCCATCGTCCT
CTGAGCTCTGAGACACATTGAACGGGATTTCTGGTAGACTGTTTTCCTGCAGTAGATCTCCAAGTATCTC
CACCAGAGCTGGAAATGTGGGTCTCTCCCTGGGCTCGCCCTGCCAGCAGGCCAACATGATGCCATATATT
TCAGGGGACGCATTGTCTGGTGCTCTCATCCTGGTACCGTCTTTGAGTCGTTTGCAGAAATCTTCATCAA
TCTGGATGCCGGGGTATGGAGACGCTCCTAGTGAGAAAATCTCCCAGAGCAGAACTCCAAAAGACCAGAC
GTCACTCTGACTGGTGTAAACCTTATCAAAGATGCTCTCTGGAGCCATCCACTTCAGCGGCAGCCTGGCA
TTGCCTTTGCGCACATAGTCAGGGTCTTTGTAGATGTCCCGTGCTAAACCAAAGTCACAGATCTTCACCA
CATTGCTCTCGGACAGGAGGATGTTTCGGGCTGCCAGATCTCGATGAATACACTTACGAGATGCCAGAAA
CTCCATTCCTCTTGCAACT
