>Addgene plasmid #67696 | pME-Fv2E-flt4um200-ns | addgene partial sequence | sequence record 121138 | FKBP-F 5'-cacatgccactctcgtcttc-3'
AACTAGAGTGAATGTCAAGCGAGTGAACCCAGCTGATATCAAGACAGGCTATCTGTCCATCATCATGGAC
CCGGGGGAAGTGCCGCTGGAGGAGCAGTGTGAATACCTGCCGTACGACTCCAGCCAGTGGGAGATTTCCA
GAGACAGACTGCGCCTCGGGAAGGTGCTCGGCCATGGAGCTTTCGGGAAGGTGATTGAAGCCTCAATCTT
TGGTCATGACAAGAAATCCTCTGCAAACACAGTGGCTGTCAAGATGTTGAAAGAGGGAGCAACAGCCAGC
GAGCACAAAGCCCTGATGTCAGAGCTGAAGATCCTCATTCATATTGGAAACCATCTCAATGTTGTCAACC
TTCTTGGAGCTTGTACCAAACCTAACGGTCCTCTCATGGTTATAGTGGAGTATTGTAAATATGGAAATCT
GTCCAACTTCCTGCGTGCCAAGAGGGAGTTTTTTTTACCATACAGGGATCGTTCTCCTAAAACCCAAAGT
CAAGTGCGACGGATGATAGAAGCAGGTCAGGCGAGCCAGAGTGAGCATCAGCCGTCCACTTCCTCCACCA
ACCCTCCACGTGTTACAGTGGATGATCTCTGGAAAACTCCACTCACAATAGAGGATCTGATATGCTACAG
TTTTCAAGTTGCAAGAGGAATGGAGTTTCTGGCATCTCGTAAGTGTATTCATCGAGATCTGGCAGCCCGA
AACATCCTCCTGTCCGAGAGCAATGTGGTGAAGATCTGTGACTTTGGTTTAGCACGGGACATCTACAAAG
ACCCTGACTATGTGCGCAAAGGCAATGCCAGGCTGCCGCTGAAGTGGATGGCTCCAGAGAGCATCTTTGA
TAAGGTTTACACCAGTCAGAGTGACGTCTGGTCTTTTGGAGTTCTGCTCTGGGAGATTTTCTCACTAGGA
GCGTCTCCATACCCCGGCATCCAGATTGATGAAGATTTCTGCAAACGACTCAAAGACGGTACCAGGATGA
GAGCACCAGACAATGCGTCCCCTGAAATATATGGCATCATGTTGGCCTGCTGGCAGGGCGAGCCCAGGGA
GAGACCCACATTTCC
